Addgene plasmid #192086: V5-W279A-short-UBASH3A
Purpose: Mammalian expression of human W279A short-form UBASH3A with V5 tag
Depositing lab: Patrick Concannon. Depositing organization: University of Florida. Publication: UBASH3A Regulates the Synthesis and Dynamics of TCR-CD3 Complexes. Ge Y, Paisie TK, Chen S, Concannon P. J Immunol. 2019 Dec 1;203(11):2827-2836. doi: 10.4049/jimmunol.1801338. Epub 2019 Oct 28. PubMed 31659016.
Backbone
  Vector backbone: pcDNA3.1/nV5-DEST
  Vector type: Mammalian Expression
Growth in bacteria
  Bacterial resistance: Ampicillin, 100 μg/mL
  Growth temperature: 37°C
  Growth strain: DH5alpha
  Copy number: Unknown
Gene/Insert
  Gene/Insert name: UBASH3A
  Species: H. sapiens (human)
  Mutation: W279A
  Entrez Gene: UBASH3A (a.k.a. TULA, CLIP4, STS-2)
  Tag / fusion protein: V5 (N terminal on insert)
  Cloning method: Gateway Cloning
Terms and licenses: Academic/Nonprofit Terms; Industry Terms: Not Available to Industry
How to cite: V5-W279A-short-UBASH3A was a gift from Patrick Concannon (Addgene plasmid # 192086 ; http://n2t.net/addgene:192086 ; RRID:Addgene_192086)
