[The description below was written by a language model from this plasmid's Addgene catalogue record and pLannotate feature annotations shown in this document.]
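Description:
V5-W279A-short-UBASH3A is a mammalian expression plasmid of about 7.4 kb built on the pcDNA3.1/nV5-DEST Gateway destination backbone. It carries the short isoform of human UBASH3A (also known as TULA, CLIP4 or STS-2) with a tryptophan-to-alanine substitution at position 279. The plasmid is propagated in E. coli through a high-copy ColE1/pUC-type origin and selected with ampicillin via the β-lactamase gene. An f1 origin is also present, which in principle allows single-stranded DNA production.

The expression cassette is driven by the human cytomegalovirus immediate-early enhancer and promoter, with a T7 promoter just downstream that can support in vitro transcription. The open reading frame begins with an N-terminal V5 epitope tag followed by a TEV protease cleavage site. It then reads through the attB1 site left by Gateway recombination into the UBASH3A coding sequence, which is flanked at its other end by attB2 and terminated by the bovine growth hormone polyadenylation signal. A separate SV40 early promoter drives a neomycin phosphotransferase gene with an SV40 poly(A) signal, which would permit G418 selection of stably transfected mammalian cells. Short annotated fragments, such as a truncated HIV-1 LTR, ble, lacI and lac promoter elements, appear to be backbone remnants or sequence-similarity hits rather than functional parts.

The annotation describes UBASH3A as a regulator of surface levels of activated receptors, including T-cell receptors, that may sequester dynamin through its SH3 domain. The record does not state the functional effect of W279A. The construct is intended for expressing V5-detectable mutant protein in mammalian cells, and the associated work concerns UBASH3A regulation of TCR-CD3 complex synthesis and dynamics.
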