Features (pLannotate 1.2.2; 24 found; start..end, strand, type, name):
    149..528     +  enhancer       CMV enhancer: human cytomegalovirus immediate early enhancer
    529..732     +  promoter       CMV promoter: human cytomegalovirus (CMV) immediate early promoter
    728..761     +  LTR            5' LTR (truncated) (fragment): truncated 5' long terminal repeat (LTR) from HIV-1
    777..795     +  promoter       T7 promoter: promoter for bacteriophage T7 RNA polymerase
    828..869     +  CDS            V5 tag: epitope tag from simian virus 5
    870..890     +  CDS            TEV site: tobacco etch virus (TEV) protease recognition and cleavage site
    921..945     +  protein_bind   attB1: mutant version of attB; recombination site for the Gateway® BP reaction BP Clonase™
    948..2816    +  CDS            UBASH3A (fragment): UBS3A_HUMAN - Also known as STS2. Experimental evidence at protein level: Swiss-Prot protein existence level 1. Interferes with CBL-mediated down-regulation and degradation of receptor-type tyrosine kinases. Promotes accumulation of activated target receptors, such as T-cell receptors, EGFR and PDGFRB, on the cell surface. Exhibits negligigle protein tyrosine phosphatase activity at neutral pH. May act as a dominant-negative regulator of UBASH3B- dependent dephosphorylation. May inhibit dynamin-dependent endocytic pathways by functionally sequestering dynamin via its SH3 domain. From Homo sapi
   2821..2845    -  protein_bind   attB2: mutant version of attB; recombination site for the Gateway® BP reaction BP Clonase™
   2870..3094    +  polyA_signal   bGH poly(A) signal: bovine growth hormone polyadenylation signal
   3098..3119    +  promoter       SV40 promoter (fragment): SV40 enhancer and early promoter
   3140..3568    +  rep_origin     f1 ori (sequence partly withheld): f1 bacteriophage origin of replication; arrow indicates direction of (+) strand synthesis
   3582..3911    +  promoter       SV40 promoter: SV40 enhancer and early promoter
   3978..4769    +  CDS            neo: KKA2_KLEPN - Also known as kan, nptII. Experimental evidence at protein level: Swiss-Prot protein existence level 1. Resistance to kanamycin, neomycin, paromomycin, ribostamycin, butirosin and gentamicin B. From Klebsiella pneumoniae.
   4793..4951    +  CDS            ble (fragment): BLE_KLEPN - Experimental evidence at protein level: Swiss-Prot protein existence level 1. Binding protein with a strong affinity to the bleomycin family of antibiotics. Binds to CL990; an antimitotic-antibiotic compound. From Klebsiella pneumoniae.
   4946..5067    +  polyA_signal   SV40 poly(A) signal: SV40 polyadenylation signal
   5140..5156    -  protein_bind   lac operator: The lac repressor binds to the lac operator to inhibit transcription in E. coli. This inhibition can be relieved by adding lactose or isopropyl-β-D-thiogalactopyranoside (IPTG). lac repressor encoded by lacI
   5164..5194    -  promoter       lac promoter: promoter for the E. coli lac operon
   5209..5230    -  protein_bind   CAP binding site: CAP binding activates transcription in the presence of cAMP. E. coli catabolite activator protein
   5243..5335    -  CDS            lacI (fragment): lac repressor; lacI; The lac repressor binds to the lac operator to inhibit transcription in E. coli. This inhibition can be relieved by adding lactose or isopropyl-β-D-thiogalactopyranoside (IPTG).
   5518..6106    -  rep_origin     ori: high-copy-number ColE1/pMB1/pBR322/pUC origin of replication
   6277..7137    -  CDS            AmpR: β-lactamase; bla; confers resistance to ampicillin, carbenicillin, and related antibiotics
   7138..7242    -  promoter       AmpR promoter: bla
   7301..7353    -  misc_feature   bom (fragment): basis of mobility region from pBR322
>Addgene plasmid #192086 | V5-W279A-short-UBASH3A | addgene full sequence | sequence record 379897 | Addgene NGS Result
CCTGCTTGTGTGTTGGAGGTCGCTGAGTAGTGCGCGAGCAAAATTTAAGCTACAACAAGGCAAGGCTTGA
CCGACAATTGCATGAAGAATCTGCTTAGGGTTAGGCGTTTTGCGCTGCTTCGCGATGTACGGGCCAGATA
TACGCGTTGACATTGATTATTGACTAGTTATTAATAGTAATCAATTACGGGGTCATTAGTTCATAGCCCA
TATATGGAGTTCCGCGTTACATAACTTACGGTAAATGGCCCGCCTGGCTGACCGCCCAACGACCCCCGCC
CATTGACGTCAATAATGACGTATGTTCCCATAGTAACGCCAATAGGGACTTTCCATTGACGTCAATGGGT
GGAGTATTTACGGTAAACTGCCCACTTGGCAGTACATCAAGTGTATCATATGCCAAGTACGCCCCCTATT
GACGTCAATGACGGTAAATGGCCCGCCTGGCATTATGCCCAGTACATGACCTTATGGGACTTTCCTACTT
GGCAGTACATCTACGTATTAGTCATCGCTATTACCATGGTGATGCGGTTTTGGCAGTACATCAATGGGCG
TGGATAGCGGTTTGACTCACGGGGATTTCCAAGTCTCCACCCCATTGACGTCAATGGGAGTTTGTTTTGG
CACCAAAATCAACGGGACTTTCCAAAATGTCGTAACAACTCCGCCCCATTGACGCAAATGGGCGGTAGGC
GTGTACGGTGGGAGGTCTATATAAGCAGAGCTCTCTGGCTAACTAGAGAACCCACTGCTTACTGGCTTAT
CGAAATTAATACGACTCACTATAGGGAGACCCAAGCTGGCTAGTTAAGCTTACCATGGGTAAGCCTATCC
CTAACCCTCTCCTCGGTCTCGATTCTACGGAAAACCTGTATTTTCAGGGCCCGGATCCGTCGACGAATTC
TGCAGATATCACAAGTTTGTACAAAAAAGCAGGCTTCATGGCAGCGGGGGAGACGCAGCTCTACGCCAAG
GTCTCCAACAAGCTCAAGAGCCGCAGCAGCCCCTCGCTCCTGGAGCCCCTCCTGGCCATGGGCTTCCCGG
TGCACACCGCGCTGAAAGCGTTGGCAGCCACGGGGAGGAAGACGGCGGAGGAGGCCTTGGCCTGGCTGCA
TGATCATTGCAATGACCCTTCCCTAGACGACCCCATCCCCCAGGAGTATGCCCTTTTCCTCTGTCCAACG
GGGCCCCTGCTGGAAAAACTTCAAGAGTTCTGGAGAGAGAGCAAGCGCCAGTGTGCAAAGAACAGAGCTC
ATGAGGTCTTCCCACACGTGACACTCTGTGACTTCTTCACGTGTGAAGACCAGAAGGTGGAATGCCTGTA
CGAGGCGCTGAAGAGAGCTGGAGACAGGCTCCTGGGCTCCTTCCCCACGGCCGTGCCTCTGGCTCTCCAC
TCCTCCATCAGCTACCTCGGCTTCTTCGTCAGTGGCAGCCCCGCAGACGTCATCCGGGAATTCGCCATGA
CCTTCGCCACGGAAGCATCTCTCTTAGCAGACTGCTCCGTGAAGCCTTGCACCAAACAGCTGCATCTGAC
CTTGGCCCACAAGTTCTACCCCCACCACCAGAGGACGCTGGAGCAGCTGGCCAGAGCCATCCCCCTGGGC
CACAGCTGCCAGTGGACCGCAGCACTCTACTCCCGAGACATGCGCTTTGTGCACTACCAGACCCTGAGAG
CCCTATTCCAGTACAAACCCCAGAACGTGGATGAGCTGACGCTAAGTCCTGGTGACTACATCTTTGTGGA
CCCCACGCAGCAGGACGAAGCCAGCGAGGGCGCGGTGATTGGGATCTCACAGCGGACGGGCTGCCGGGGC
TTCCTGCCGGAAAACTACACGGATCGAGCCAGTGAGTCTGACACGTGGGTGAAGCACAGGATGTACACCT
TCAGTCTAGCCACAGACCTGAACTCCAGAAAGGATGGTGAAGCCAGCAGCAGATGCAGCGGGGAATTTCT
TCCACAAACGGCAAGGAGTCTTAGCAGCTTACAGGCCTTGCAGGCTACCGTTGCAAGGAAGAGTGTGCTG
GTGGTTCGCCACGGGGAGAGAGTGGATCAGATCTTCGGGAAGGCATGGCTGCAGCAATGCTCCACTCCTG
ATGGGAAATACTACAGGCCAGACCTGAATTTCCCCTGCAGTCTGCCCAGACGGAGTCGTGGGATCAAAGA
CTTTGAAAACGATCCCCCATTATCATCGTGTGGCATTTTCCAGTCCAGAATTGCAGGGGACGCGCTACTG
GACAGTGGTATCAGAATCAGCTCTGTGTTTGCCTCCCCAGCCCTCCGCTGTGTGCAGACGGCCAAACTCA
TCCTGGAAGAACTCAAACTGGAGAAAAAAATCAAGATACGAGTGGAACCTGGAATCTTTGAATGGACAAA
ATGGGAAGCTGGCAAGACCACCCCAACCCTCATGAGCCTGGAAGAGCTGAAAGAGGCAAATTTCAACATT
GACACTGATTACAGGCCCGCGTTTCCCCTGTCCGCCCTCATGCCGGCCGAGAGCTACCAGGAGTACATGG
ACAGGTGCACGGCGAGCATGGTGCAAATCGTCAACACCTGTCCGCAGGACACGGGTGTCATCCTAATTGT
GAGTCACGGCTCCACTCTGGACTCCTGCACGCGGCCACTGCTCGGGCTGCCGCCCCGGGAATGTGGGGAT
TTTGCCCAACTCGTGAGAAAGATCCCTTCCCTGGGCATGTGCTTCTGTGAAGAAAATAAAGAGGAAGGAA
AATGGGAGTTGGTGAACCCACCGGTGAAGACCCTGACCCACGGGGCGAACGCAGCATTTAACTGGAGGAA
CTGGATCTCAGGCAACTGAAACCCAGCTTTCTTGTACAAAGTGGTGATAAACCCGCTGATCAGCCTCGAC
TGTGCCTTCTAGTTGCCAGCCATCTGTTGTTTGCCCCTCCCCCGTGCCTTCCTTGACCCTGGAAGGTGCC
ACTCCCACTGTCCTTTCCTAATAAAATGAGGAAATTGCATCGCATTGTCTGAGTAGGTGTCATTCTATTC
TGGGGGGTGGGGTGGGGCAGGACAGCAAGGGGGAGGATTGGGAAGACAATAGCAGGCATGCTGGGGATGC
GGTGGGCTCTATGGCTTCTGAGGCGGAAAGAACCAGCTGGGGCTCTAGGGGGTATCCCC
[124 nt withheld, positions 3140-3263]
C
[91 nt withheld, positions 3265-3355]
A
[49 nt withheld, positions 3357-3405]
CCTTTGACGTTGGAGTCCACGTTCTTT
[37 nt withheld, positions 3433-3469]
ACCCTATCTCGGTCTATTCTTTTGATTTATAAGGGATTTTGCCGATTTCGGCCTATTGGTTAAAAAATGA
GCTGATTTAACAAAAATTTAACGCGAATTAATTCTGTGGAATGTGTGTCAGTTAGGGTGTGGAAAGTCCC
CAGGCTCCCCAGCAGGCAGAAGTATGCAAAGCATGCATCTCAATTAGTCAGCAACCAGGTGTGGAAAGTC
CCCAGGCTCCCCAGCAGGCAGAAGTATGCAAAGCATGCATCTCAATTAGTCAGCAACCATAGTCCCGCCC
CTAACTCCGCCCATCCCGCCCCTAACTCCGCCCAGTTCCGCCCATTCTCCGCCCCATGGCTGACTAATTT
TTTTTATTTATGCAGAGGCCGAGGCCGCCTCTGCCTCTGAGCTATTCCAGAAGTAGTGAGGAGGCTTTTT
TGGAGGCCTAGGCTTTTGCAAAAAGCTCCCGGGAGCTTGTATATCCATTTTCGGATCTGATCAAGAGACA
GGATGAGGATCGTTTCGCATGATTGAACAAGATGGATTGCACGCAGGTTCTCCGGCCGCTTGGGTGGAGA
GGCTATTCGGCTATGACTGGGCACAACAGACAATCGGCTGCTCTGATGCCGCCGTGTTCCGGCTGTCAGC
GCAGGGGCGCCCGGTTCTTTTTGTCAAGACCGACCTGTCCGGTGCCCTGAATGAACTGCAGGACGAGGCA
GCGCGGCTATCGTGGCTGGCCACGACGGGCGTTCCTTGCGCAGCTGTGCTCGACGTTGTCACTGAAGCGG
GAAGGGACTGGCTGCTATTGGGCGAAGTGCCGGGGCAGGATCTCCTGTCATCTCACCTTGCTCCTGCCGA
GAAAGTATCCATCATGGCTGATGCAATGCGGCGGCTGCATACGCTTGATCCGGCTACCTGCCCATTCGAC
CACCAAGCGAAACATCGCATCGAGCGAGCACGTACTCGGATGGAAGCCGGTCTTGTCGATCAGGATGATC
TGGACGAAGAGCATCAGGGGCTCGCGCCAGCCGAACTGTTCGCCAGGCTCAAGGCGCGCATGCCCGACGG
CGAGGATCTCGTCGTGACCCATGGCGATGCCTGCTTGCCGAATATCATGGTGGAAAATGGCCGCTTTTCT
GGATTCATCGACTGTGGCCGGCTGGGTGTGGCGGACCGCTATCAGGACATAGCGTTGGCTACCCGTGATA
TTGCTGAAGAGCTTGGCGGCGAATGGGCTGACCGCTTCCTCGTGCTTTACGGTATCGCCGCTCCCGATTC
GCAGCGCATCGCCTTCTATCGCCTTCTTGACGAGTTCTTCTGAGCGGGACTCTGGGGTTCGAAATGACCG
ACCAAGCGACGCCCAACCTGCCATCACGAGATTTCGATTCCACCGCCGCCTTCTATGAAAGGTTGGGCTT
CGGAATCGTTTTCCGGGACGCCGGCTGGATGATCCTCCAGCGCGGGGATCTCATGCTGGAGTTCTTCGCC
CACCCCAACTTGTTTATTGCAGCTTATAATGGTTACAAATAAAGCAATAGCATCACAAATTTCACAAATA
AAGCATTTTTTTCACTGCATTCTAGTTGTGGTTTGTCCAAACTCATCAATGTATCTTATCATGTCTGTAT
ACCGTCGACCTCTAGCTAGAGCTTGGCGTAATCATGGTCATAGCTGTTTCCTGTGTGAAATTGTTATCCG
CTCACAATTCCACACAACATACGAGCCGGAAGCATAAAGTGTAAAGCCTGGGGTGCCTAATGAGTGAGCT
AACTCACATTAATTGCGTTGCGCTCACTGCCCGCTTTCCAGTCGGGAAACCTGTCGTGCCAGCTGCATTA
ATGAATCGGCCAACGCGCGGGGAGAGGCGGTTTGCGTATTGGGCGCTCTTCCGCTTCCTCGCTCACTGAC
TCGCTGCGCTCGGTCGTTCGGCTGCGGCGAGCGGTATCAGCTCACTCAAAGGCGGTAATACGGTTATCCA
CAGAATCAGGGGATAACGCAGGAAAGAACATGTGAGCAAAAGGCCAGCAAAAGGCCAGGAACCGTAAAAA
GGCCGCGTTGCTGGCGTTTTTCCATAGGCTCCGCCCCCCTGACGAGCATCACAAAAATCGACGCTCAAGT
CAGAGGTGGCGAAACCCGACAGGACTATAAAGATACCAGGCGTTTCCCCCTGGAAGCTCCCTCGTGCGCT
CTCCTGTTCCGACCCTGCCGCTTACCGGATACCTGTCCGCCTTTCTCCCTTCGGGAAGCGTGGCGCTTTC
TCATAGCTCACGCTGTAGGTATCTCAGTTCGGTGTAGGTCGTTCGCTCCAAGCTGGGCTGTGTGCACGAA
CCCCCCGTTCAGCCCGACCGCTGCGCCTTATCCGGTAACTATCGTCTTGAGTCCAACCCGGTAAGACACG
ACTTATCGCCACTGGCAGCAGCCACTGGTAACAGGATTAGCAGAGCGAGGTATGTAGGCGGTGCTACAGA
GTTCTTGAAGTGGTGGCCTAACTACGGCTACACTAGAAGAACAGTATTTGGTATCTGCGCTCTGCTGAAG
CCAGTTACCTTCGGAAAAAGAGTTGGTAGCTCTTGATCCGGCAAACAAACCACCGCTGGTAGCGGTGGTT
TTTTTGTTTGCAAGCAGCAGATTACGCGCAGAAAAAAAGGATCTCAAGAAGATCCTTTGATCTTTTCTAC
GGGGTCTGACGCTCAGTGGAACGAAAACTCACGTTAAGGGATTTTGGTCATGAGATTATCAAAAAGGATC
TTCACCTAGATCCTTTTAAATTAAAAATGAAGTTTTAAATCAATCTAAAGTATATATGAGTAAACTTGGT
CTGACAGTTACCAATGCTTAATCAGTGAGGCACCTATCTCAGCGATCTGTCTATTTCGTTCATCCATAGT
TGCCTGACTCCCCGTCGTGTAGATAACTACGATACGGGAGGGCTTACCATCTGGCCCCAGTGCTGCAATG
ATACCGCGAGACCCACGCTCACCGGCTCCAGATTTATCAGCAATAAACCAGCCAGCCGGAAGGGCCGAGC
GCAGAAGTGGTCCTGCAACTTTATCCGCCTCCATCCAGTCTATTAATTGTTGCCGGGAAGCTAGAGTAAG
TAGTTCGCCAGTTAATAGTTTGCGCAACGTTGTTGCCATTGCTACAGGCATCGTGGTGTCACGCTCGTCG
TTTGGTATGGCTTCATTCAGCTCCGGTTCCCAACGATCAAGGCGAGTTACATGATCCCCCATGTTGTGCA
AAAAAGCGGTTAGCTCCTTCGGTCCTCCGATCGTTGTCAGAAGTAAGTTGGCCGCAGTGTTATCACTCAT
GGTTATGGCAGCACTGCATAATTCTCTTACTGTCATGCCATCCGTAAGATGCTTTTCTGTGACTGGTGAG
TACTCAACCAAGTCATTCTGAGAATAGTGTATGCGGCGACCGAGTTGCTCTTGCCCGGCGTCAATACGGG
ATAATACCGCGCCACATAGCAGAACTTTAAAAGTGCTCATCATTGGAAAACGTTCTTCGGGGCGAAAACT
CTCAAGGATCTTACCGCTGTTGAGATCCAGTTCGATGTAACCCACTCGTGCACCCAACTGATCTTCAGCA
TCTTTTACTTTCACCAGCGTTTCTGGGTGAGCAAAAACAGGAAGGCAAAATGCCGCAAAAAAGGGAATAA
GGGCGACACGGAAATGTTGAATACTCATACTCTTCCTTTTTCAATATTATTGAAGCATTTATCAGGGTTA
TTGTCTCATGAGCGGATACATATTTGAATGTATTTAGAAAAATAAACAAATAGGGGTTCCGCGCACATTT
CCCCGAAAAGTGCCACCTGACGTCGACGGATCGGGAGATCTCCCGATCCCCTATGGTGCACTCTCAGTAC
AATCTGCTCTGATGCCGCATAGTTAAGCCAGTATCTGCTC
